Addgene plasmid #221872: pEGFP-C1_N-NLS_K682A_K686A_K694A_K709A POLH
Purpose: Expresses K682A_K686A_K694A_K709A POLH with an N-terminal NLS-GFP tag in mammalian cells
Depositing lab: Roger Woodgate. Depositing organization: National Institute of Child Health and Human Development (NICHD). Publication: Human DNA polymerase eta is regulated by mutually exclusive mono-ubiquitination and mono-NEDDylation. Moreno NC, Korchak EJ, Latancia MT, D'Orlando DA, Adegbenro T, Barnes RP, Bezsonova I, Woodgate R, Ashton NW. Nucleic Acids Res. 2026 Feb 5;54(4):gkag098. doi: 10.1093/nar/gkag098. PubMed 41693564.
Backbone
  Vector backbone: pEGFP-C1_N-NLS
  Total vector size (bp): 6861
  Vector type: Mammalian Expression
Growth in bacteria
  Bacterial resistance: Kanamycin, 50 μg/mL
  Growth temperature: 37°C
  Growth strain: DH5alpha
  Copy number: High Copy
Gene/Insert
  Gene/Insert name: POLH (alt name: DNA polymerase eta)
  Species: H. sapiens (human)
  Mutation: K682A, K686A, K694A, K709A
  Entrez Gene: POLH (a.k.a. RAD30, RAD30A, XP-V, XPV)
  Promoter: CMV
  Tag / fusion protein: NLS-EGFP (N terminal on backbone)
  Cloning method: Restriction Enzyme; 5′ cloning site XhoI (not destroyed); 3′ cloning site BamHI (not destroyed)
  Sequencing primers: 5′ CATGGTCCTGCTGGAGTTCGTG
Terms and licenses: Academic/Nonprofit Terms; Industry Terms: Not Available to Industry
Depositor comments: This plasmid is a variant of pEGFP-C1_N-NLS_WT POLH (Addgene #221868) with the POLH CDS mutated at K682A, K686A, K694A and K709A. These mutations prevent POLH mono-ubiquitination and mono-NEDDylation. Please visit https://doi.org/10.1101/2024.10.12.618026 for bioRxiv preprint.
How to cite: pEGFP-C1_N-NLS_K682A_K686A_K694A_K709A POLH was a gift from Roger Woodgate (Addgene plasmid # 221872 ; http://n2t.net/addgene:221872 ; RRID:Addgene_221872)
