[The description below was written by a language model from this plasmid's Addgene catalogue record and pLannotate feature annotations shown in this document.]
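Description:
pEGFP-C1_N-NLS_K682A_K686A_K694A_K709A POLH is a 6,861 bp mammalian expression plasmid built on a pEGFP-C1 derivative that carries an added nuclear localisation signal upstream of EGFP. It is maintained in E. coli through a high-copy ColE1/pUC-type origin and selected with kanamycin. The resistance gene is the Tn5 aminoglycoside phosphotransferase (NeoR/KanR), placed behind tandem bacterial (bla) and SV40 early promoters and followed by an HSV TK polyadenylation signal, so the same cassette can also confer G418 resistance in mammalian cells. An f1 origin is also present. The short large T antigen, ble and bGH poly(A) fragments called by the automated annotation appear to be backbone remnants rather than functional parts.

The payload is a single fusion cassette driven by the human cytomegalovirus immediate early enhancer and promoter and terminated by the SV40 poly(A) signal. EGFP is followed by a short stretch of the multiple cloning site and then the human POLH coding sequence, inserted between XhoI and BamHI, giving an N-terminally NLS-EGFP-tagged DNA polymerase eta. The NLS itself is not annotated in the feature table, but the record places it N-terminal on the backbone. POLH encodes the translesion synthesis polymerase, also known as RAD30A or XPV. Here four C-terminal lysines are changed to alanine (K682A, K686A, K694A, K709A), which according to the depositor prevents mono-ubiquitination and mono-NEDDylation of the protein. The plasmid is a variant of a matching wild-type POLH construct and serves as a modification-deficient comparator, allowing fluorescence-based tracking of the tagged polymerase in mammalian cells when studying how these modifications regulate it.
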