Features (pLannotate 1.2.2; 15 found; start..end, strand, type, name):
     61..364     +  enhancer       CMV enhancer: human cytomegalovirus immediate early enhancer
    365..568     +  promoter       CMV promoter: human cytomegalovirus (CMV) immediate early promoter
    646..1359    +  CDS            EGFP: EGFP is a basic (constitutively fluorescent) green fluorescent protein published in 1996, derived from Aequorea victoria. It is reported to be a rapidly-maturing weak dimer with moderate acid sensitivity.
   1360..1378    +  misc_feature   MCS (fragment): multiple cloning site
   1381..3516    +  CDS            POLH (sequence partly withheld): POLH_HUMAN - Also known as RAD30, RAD30A, XPV. Experimental evidence at protein level: Swiss-Prot protein existence level 1. DNA polymerase specifically involved in the DNA repair by translesion synthesis (TLS) (PubMed:10385124, PubMed:11743006, PubMed:24449906, PubMed:24553286, PubMed:16357261). Due to low processivity on both damaged and normal DNA, cooperates with the heterotetrameric (REV3L, REV7, POLD2 and POLD3) POLZ complex for complete bypass of DNA lesions. Inserts one or 2 nucleotide(s) opposite the lesion, the primer is further extended by the tetrameric POLZ complex. In the case of
   3542..3626    +  CDS            large T antigen (fragment): large T antigen from SV40 (simian virus 40)
   3649..3770    +  polyA_signal   SV40 poly(A) signal: SV40 polyadenylation signal
   3804..4232    -  rep_origin     f1 ori (sequence partly withheld): f1 bacteriophage origin of replication; arrow indicates direction of (+) strand synthesis
   4259..4363    +  promoter       AmpR promoter: bla
   4365..4722    +  promoter       SV40 promoter: SV40 enhancer and early promoter
   4757..5551    +  CDS            NeoR/KanR: aminoglycoside phosphotransferase from Tn5; aph(3')-II (or nptII); confers resistance to neomycin, kanamycin, and G418 (Geneticin®)
   5572..5724    +  CDS            ble (fragment): BLE_KLEPN - Experimental evidence at protein level: Swiss-Prot protein existence level 1. Binding protein with a strong affinity to the bleomycin family of antibiotics. Binds to CL990; an antimitotic-antibiotic compound. From Klebsiella pneumoniae.
   5783..5830    +  polyA_signal   HSV TK poly(A) signal: herpes simplex virus thymidine kinase polyadenylation signal (Cole and Stacy, 1985)
   5921..5937    -  polyA_signal   bGH poly(A) signal (fragment): bovine growth hormone polyadenylation signal
   6159..6747    +  rep_origin     ori: high-copy-number ColE1/pMB1/pBR322/pUC origin of replication
>Addgene plasmid #221872 | pEGFP-C1_N-NLS_K682A_K686A_K694A_K709A POLH | addgene full sequence | sequence record 438370 | Addgene NGS Result
TAGTTATTAATAGTAATCAATTACGGGGTCATTAGTTCATAGCCCATATATGGAGTTCCGCGTTACATAA
CTTACGGTAAATGGCCCGCCTGGCTGACCGCCCAACGACCCCCGCCCATTGACGTCAATAATGACGTATG
TTCCCATAGTAACGCCAATAGGGACTTTCCATTGACGTCAATGGGTGGAGTATTTACGGTAAACTGCCCA
CTTGGCAGTACATCAAGTGTATCATATGCCAAGTACGCCCCCTATTGACGTCAATGACGGTAAATGGCCC
GCCTGGCATTATGCCCAGTACATGACCTTATGGGACTTTCCTACTTGGCAGTACATCTACGTATTAGTCA
TCGCTATTACCATGGTGATGCGGTTTTGGCAGTACATCAATGGGCGTGGATAGCGGTTTGACTCACGGGG
ATTTCCAAGTCTCCACCCCATTGACGTCAATGGGAGTTTGTTTTGGCACCAAAATCAACGGGACTTTCCA
AAATGTCGTAACAACTCCGCCCCATTGACGCAAATGGGCGGTAGGCGTGTACGGTGGGAGGTCTATATAA
GCAGAGCTGGTTTAGTGAACCGTCAGATCCGCTAGCGCTACCGGTCGCCACCATGCCAAAGAAGAAGCGA
AAGGTAGCAGATCCAGTGAGCAAGGGCGAGGAGCTGTTCACCGGGGTGGTGCCCATCCTGGTCGAGCTGG
ACGGCGACGTAAACGGCCACAAGTTCAGCGTGTCCGGCGAGGGCGAGGGCGATGCCACCTACGGCAAGCT
GACCCTGAAGTTCATCTGCACCACCGGCAAGCTGCCCGTGCCCTGGCCCACCCTCGTGACCACCCTGACC
TACGGCGTGCAGTGCTTCAGCCGCTACCCCGACCACATGAAGCAGCACGACTTCTTCAAGTCCGCCATGC
CCGAAGGCTACGTCCAGGAGCGCACCATCTTCTTCAAGGACGACGGCAACTACAAGACCCGCGCCGAGGT
GAAGTTCGAGGGCGACACCCTGGTGAACCGCATCGAGCTGAAGGGCATCGACTTCAAGGAGGACGGCAAC
ATCCTGGGGCACAAGCTGGAGTACAACTACAACAGCCACAACGTCTATATCATGGCCGACAAGCAGAAGA
ACGGCATCAAGGTGAACTTCAAGATCCGCCACAACATCGAGGACGGCAGCGTGCAGCTCGCCGACCACTA
CCAGCAGAACACCCCCATCGGCGACGGCCCCGTGCTGCTGCCCGACAACCACTACCTGAGCACCCAGTCC
GCCCTGAGCAAAGACCCCAACGAGAAGCGCGATCACATGGTCCTGCTGGAGTTCGTGACCGCCGCCGGGA
TCACTCTCGGCATGGACGAGCTGTACAAGTCCGGACTCAGATCTCGAGTGGCTACTGGACAGGATCGAGT
GGTTGCTCTCGTGGACATGGACTGTTTTTTTGTTCAAGTGGAGCAGCGGCAAAATCCTCATTTGAGGAAT
AAACCTTGTGCAGTTGTACAGTACAAATCATGGAAGGGTGGTGGAATAATTGCAGTGAGTTATGAAGCTC
GTGCATTTGGAGTCACTAGAAGTATGTGGGCAGATGATGCTAAGAAGTTATGTCCAGATCTTCTACTGGC
ACAAGTTCGTGAGTCCCGTGGGAAAGCTAACCTCACCAAGTACCGGGAAGCCAGTGTTGAAGTGATGGAG
ATAATGTCTCGTTTTGCTGTGATTGAACGTGCCAGCATTGATGAGGCTTACGTAGATCTGACCAGTGCTG
TACAAGAGAGACTACAAAAGCTACAAGGTCAGCCTATCTCGGCAGACTTGTTGCCAAGCACTTACATTGA
AGGGTTGCCCCAAGGCCCTACAACGGCAGAAGAGACTGTTCAGAAAGAGGGGATGCGAAAACAAGGCTTA
TTTCAATGGCTCGATTCTCTTCAGATTGATAACCTCACCTCTCCAGACCTGCAGCTCACCGTGGGAGCAG
TGATTGTGGAGGAAATGAGAGCAGCCATAGAGAGGGAGACTGGTTTTCAGTGTTCAGCTGGAATTTCACA
CAATAAGGTCCTGGCAAAACTGGCCTGTGGACTAAACAAGCCCAACCGCCAAACCCTGGTTTCACATGGG
TCAGTCCCACAGCTCTTCAGCCAAATGCCCATTCGCAAAATCCGTAGTCTTGGAGGAAAGCTAGGGGCCT
CTGTCATTGAGATCCTAGGGATAGAATACATGGGTGAACTGACCCAGTTCACTGAATCCCAGCTCCAGAG
TCATTTTGGGGAGAAGAATGGGTCTTGGCTATATGCCATGTGCCGAGGGATTGAACATGATCCAGTTAAA
CCCAGGCAACTACCCAAAACCATTGGCTGTAGTAAGAACTTCCCAGGAAAAACAGCTCTTGCTACTCGGG
AACAGGTACAATGGTGGCTGTTGCAATTAGCCCAGGAACTAGAGGAGAGACTGACTAAAGACCGAAATGA
TAATGACAGGGTAGCCACCCAGCTGGTTGTGAGCATTCGTGTACAAGGAGACAAACGCCTCAGCAGCCTG
CGCCGCTGCTGTGCCCTTACCCGCTATGATGCTCACAAGATGAGCCATGATGCATTTACTGTCATCAAGA
ACTGTAATACTTCTGGAATCCAGACAGAATGGTCTCCTCCTCTCACAATGCTTTTCCTCTGTGCTACAAA
ATTTTCTGCCTCTGCCCCTTCATCTTCTACAGACATCACCAGCTTCTTGAGCAGTGACCCAAGTTCTCTG
CCAAAGGTGCCAGTTACCAGCTCAGAAGCTAAGACCCAGGGAAGTGGCCCAGCGGTGACAGCCACTAAGA
AAGCAACCACGTCTCTGGAATCATTCTTCCAAAAAGCTGCAGAAAGGCAGAAAGTTAAAGAAGCTTCGCT
TTCATCTCTTACTGCTCCCACTCAGGCTCCCATGAGCAATTCACCATCCAAGCCCTCATTACCTTTTCAA
ACCAGTCAAAGTACAGGAACTGAGCCCTTCTTTAAGCAGAAAAGTCTGCTTCTAAAGCAGAAACAGCTTA
ATAATTCTTCAGTTTCTTCCCCCCAACAAAACCCATGGTCCAACTGTAAAGCATTACCAAACTCTTTACC
AACAGAGTATCCAGGGTGTGTCCCTGTTTGTGAAGGGGTGTCGAAGCTAGAAGAATCCTCTAAAGCAACT
CCTGCAGAGATGGATTTGGCCCACAACAGCCAAAGCATGCACGCCTCTTCAGCTTCCAAATCTGTGCTGG
AGGTGACTCAGAAAGCAACCCCAAATCCAAGTCTTCTAGCTGCT
[93 nt withheld, positions 3265-3357]
AAATCCTTTTTGCAGCCCCACTCTTCAAACCCCCAGGTTGTTTCTGCCGTATCTCATCAAGGCGCCAGAA
ATCCCGCCAGCCCTTTGGCCTGCACTAATGCCCGCCCCAGGCCTGAGGGCATGCAAACATTGGAATCATT
TTTTGCCCCATTAACACATTAGGGATCCACCGGATCTAGATAACTGATCATAATCAGCCATACCACATTT
GTAGAGGTTTTACTTGCTTTAAAAAACCTCCCACACCTCCCCCTGAACCTGAAACATAAAATGAATGCAA
TTGTTGTTGTTAACTTGTTTATTGCAGCTTATAATGGTTACAAATAAAGCAATAGCATCACAAATTTCAC
AAATAAAGCATTTTTTTCACTGCATTCTAGTTGTGGTTTGTCCAAACTCATCAATGTATCTTAACGCGTA
AATTGTAAGCGTTAATATTTTGTTAAAATTCGCGTTAAATTTTTGTTAAATCAGCTCATTTTTTAACCAA
TAGGCCGAAATCGGCAAAATCCCTTATAAATCAAAAGAATAGACCGAGATAGGGT
[37 nt withheld, positions 3903-3939]
AAAGAACGTGGACTCCAACGTCAAAGG
[49 nt withheld, positions 3967-4015]
T
[91 nt withheld, positions 4017-4107]
G
[124 nt withheld, positions 4109-4232]
CAGGTGGCACTTTTCGGGGAAATGTGCGCGGAACCCCTATTTGTTTATTTTTCTAAATACATTCAAATAT
GTATCCGCTCATGAGACAATAACCCTGATAAATGCTTCAATAATATTGAAAAAGGAAGAGTCCTGAGGCG
GAAAGAACCAGCTGTGGAATGTGTGTCAGTTAGGGTGTGGAAAGTCCCCAGGCTCCCCAGCAGGCAGAAG
TATGCAAAGCATGCATCTCAATTAGTCAGCAACCAGGTGTGGAAAGTCCCCAGGCTCCCCAGCAGGCAGA
AGTATGCAAAGCATGCATCTCAATTAGTCAGCAACCATAGTCCCGCCCCTAACTCCGCCCATCCCGCCCC
TAACTCCGCCCAGTTCCGCCCATTCTCCGCCCCATGGCTGACTAATTTTTTTTATTTATGCAGAGGCCGA
GGCCGCCTCGGCCTCTGAGCTATTCCAGAAGTAGTGAGGAGGCTTTTTTGGAGGCCTAGGCTTTTGCAAA
GATCGATCAAGAGACAGGATGAGGATCGTTTCGCATGATTGAACAAGATGGATTGCACGCAGGTTCTCCG
GCCGCTTGGGTGGAGAGGCTATTCGGCTATGACTGGGCACAACAGACAATCGGCTGCTCTGATGCCGCCG
TGTTCCGGCTGTCAGCGCAGGGGCGCCCGGTTCTTTTTGTCAAGACCGACCTGTCCGGTGCCCTGAATGA
ACTGCAAGACGAGGCAGCGCGGCTATCGTGGCTGGCCACGACGGGCGTTCCTTGCGCAGCTGTGCTCGAC
GTTGTCACTGAAGCGGGAAGGGACTGGCTGCTATTGGGCGAAGTGCCGGGGCAGGATCTCCTGTCATCTC
ACCTTGCTCCTGCCGAGAAAGTATCCATCATGGCTGATGCAATGCGGCGGCTGCATACGCTTGATCCGGC
TACCTGCCCATTCGACCACCAAGCGAAACATCGCATCGAGCGAGCACGTACTCGGATGGAAGCCGGTCTT
GTCGATCAGGATGATCTGGACGAAGAGCATCAGGGGCTCGCGCCAGCCGAACTGTTCGCCAGGCTCAAGG
CGAGCATGCCCGACGGCGAGGATCTCGTCGTGACCCATGGCGATGCCTGCTTGCCGAATATCATGGTGGA
AAATGGCCGCTTTTCTGGATTCATCGACTGTGGCCGGCTGGGTGTGGCGGACCGCTATCAGGACATAGCG
TTGGCTACCCGTGATATTGCTGAAGAGCTTGGCGGCGAATGGGCTGACCGCTTCCTCGTGCTTTACGGTA
TCGCCGCTCCCGATTCGCAGCGCATCGCCTTCTATCGCCTTCTTGACGAGTTCTTCTGAGCGGGACTCTG
GGGTTCGAAATGACCGACCAAGCGACGCCCAACCTGCCATCACGAGATTTCGATTCCACCGCCGCCTTCT
ATGAAAGGTTGGGCTTCGGAATCGTTTTCCGGGACGCCGGCTGGATGATCCTCCAGCGCGGGGATCTCAT
GCTGGAGTTCTTCGCCCACCCTAGGGGGAGGCTAACTGAAACACGGAAGGAGACAATACCGGAAGGAACC
CGCGCTATGACGGCAATAAAAAGACAGAATAAAACGCACGGTGTTGGGTCGTTTGTTCATAAACGCGGGG
TTCGGTCCCAGGGCTGGCACTCTGTCGATACCCCACCGAGACCCCATTGGGGCCAATACGCCCGCGTTTC
TTCCTTTTCCCCACCCCACCCCCCAAGTTCGGGTGAAGGCCCAGGGCTCGCAGCCAACGTCGGGGCGGCA
GGCCCTGCCATAGCCTCAGGTTACTCATATATACTTTAGATTGATTTAAAACTTCATTTTTAATTTAAAA
GGATCTAGGTGAAGATCCTTTTTGATAATCTCATGACCAAAATCCCTTAACGTGAGTTTTCGTTCCACTG
AGCGTCAGACCCCGTAGAAAAGATCAAAGGATCTTCTTGAGATCCTTTTTTTCTGCGCGTAATCTGCTGC
TTGCAAACAAAAAAACCACCGCTACCAGCGGTGGTTTGTTTGCCGGATCAAGAGCTACCAACTCTTTTTC
CGAAGGTAACTGGCTTCAGCAGAGCGCAGATACCAAATACTGTTCTTCTAGTGTAGCCGTAGTTAGGCCA
CCACTTCAAGAACTCTGTAGCACCGCCTACATACCTCGCTCTGCTAATCCTGTTACCAGTGGCTGCTGCC
AGTGGCGATAAGTCGTGTCTTACCGGGTTGGACTCAAGACGATAGTTACCGGATAAGGCGCAGCGGTCGG
GCTGAACGGGGGGTTCGTGCACACAGCCCAGCTTGGAGCGAACGACCTACACCGAACTGAGATACCTACA
GCGTGAGCTATGAGAAAGCGCCACGCTTCCCGAAGGGAGAAAGGCGGACAGGTATCCGGTAAGCGGCAGG
GTCGGAACAGGAGAGCGCACGAGGGAGCTTCCAGGGGGAAACGCCTGGTATCTTTATAGTCCTGTCGGGT
TTCGCCACCTCTGACTTGAGCGTCGATTTTTGTGATGCTCGTCAGGGGGGCGGAGCCTATGGAAAAACGC
CAGCAACGCGGCCTTTTTACGGTTCCTGGCCTTTTGCTGGCCTTTTGCTCACATGTTCTTTCCTGCGTTA
TCCCCTGATTCTGTGGATAACCGTATTACCGCCATGCAT
